Addgene plasmid #235752: pYO539
Purpose: Protein expression of ScVPS30 and ScVPS38
Depositing lab: Roger Williams. Depositing organization: MRC Laboratory of Molecular Biology. Publication: Structure and flexibility of the endosomal Vps34 complex reveals the basis of its function on membranes. Rostislavleva K, Soler N, Ohashi Y, Zhang L, Pardon E, Burke JE, Masson GR, Johnson C, Steyaert J, Ktistakis NT, Williams RL. Science. 2015 Oct 9;350(6257):aac7365. doi: 10.1126/science.aac7365. PubMed 26450213.
Backbone
  Vector backbone: pRS426
  Vector type: Yeast Expression
Growth in bacteria
  Bacterial resistance: Ampicillin, 100 μg/mL
  Growth temperature: 37°C
  Growth strain: DH5alpha
  Copy number: High Copy
Gene/Insert 1
  Gene/Insert name: VPS30
  Species: S. cerevisiae (budding yeast)
  Entrez Gene: VPS30 (a.k.a. YPL120W, APG6, ATG6, VPT30)
  Promoter: GAL-TDH3
  Cloning method: Restriction Enzyme; 5′ cloning site Unknown (unknown if destroyed); 3′ cloning site Unknown (unknown if destroyed)
  Sequencing primers: 5′ n/a
Gene/Insert 2
  Gene/Insert name: VPS38
  Species: S. cerevisiae (budding yeast)
  Entrez Gene: VPS38 (a.k.a. YLR360W, VPL17)
  Promoter: GAL-TDH3
  Cloning method: Restriction Enzyme; 5′ cloning site Unknown (unknown if destroyed); 3′ cloning site Unknown (unknown if destroyed)
  Sequencing primers: 5′ n/a
Terms and licenses: Academic/Nonprofit Terms; Industry Terms: Not Available to Industry
How to cite: pYO539 was a gift from Roger Williams (Addgene plasmid # 235752 ; http://n2t.net/addgene:235752 ; RRID:Addgene_235752)
