[The description below was written by a language model from this plasmid's Addgene catalogue record and pLannotate feature annotations shown in this document.]
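Description:
pYO539 is a yeast expression plasmid of about 10.2 kb built on the pRS426 backbone, an E. coli–S. cerevisiae shuttle vector. In bacteria it is maintained at high copy through a ColE1/pUC-type origin and selected with ampicillin via the β-lactamase gene. In yeast it replicates episomally at multiple copies from the 2μ origin and is selected by uracil prototrophy through the URA3 marker, which is also counterselectable with 5-fluoroorotic acid. Remnants typical of the pRS/pBluescript lineage are present, including an f1 origin, a disrupted lacZα fragment with the lac promoter and operator, and flanking T7 and T3 promoters. The short bom, lacI and rop fragments annotated are small backbone matches rather than functional elements.

The payload consists of two tandem expression cassettes in the same orientation, cloned between the T7 and T3 promoters. Each is driven by a hybrid GAL-TDH3 promoter, annotated as a Gal4-responsive upstream activating sequence followed by a fragment of the TDH3 (GAP) promoter. This arrangement should make transcription from the TDH3 core promoter galactose-inducible. The first cassette encodes S. cerevisiae VPS38 and the second encodes VPS30 (also called ATG6, the yeast Beclin 1 homologue). No affinity tags or terminators are annotated, and the cloning sites are not recorded. Vps30 and Vps38 are subunits of the endosomal Vps34 PI3-kinase complex II, which functions in endosome-to-Golgi retrograde transport. The plasmid's stated purpose is co-expression of these two proteins in yeast, and the associated publication concerns the structure of the endosomal Vps34 complex.
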