Features (pLannotate 1.2.2; 23 found; start..end, strand, type, name):
    137..186     +  misc_feature   bom (fragment): basis of mobility region from pBR322
    194..409     +  promoter       URA3 promoter: S. cerevisiae URA3
    410..1213    +  CDS            URA3: orotidine-5'-phosphate decarboxylase, required for uracil biosynthesis; S. cerevisiae URA3; yeast auxotrophic marker, counterselectable with 5-fluoroorotic acid (5-FOA)
   1292..1343    +  misc_feature   bom (fragment): basis of mobility region from pBR322
   1371..1799    -  rep_origin     f1 ori (sequence partly withheld): f1 bacteriophage origin of replication; arrow indicates direction of (+) strand synthesis
   1803..1958    -  CDS            lacZα (fragment): LacZα fragment of β-galactosidase; lacZ fragment
   1966..1984    +  promoter       T7 promoter: promoter for bacteriophage T7 RNA polymerase
   2070..2187    +  protein_bind   UAS: upstream activating sequence mediating Gal4-dependent induction Gal4
   2301..2495    +  promoter       GAP promoter (fragment): S. cerevisiae TDH3; promoter for glyceraldehyde-3-phosphate dehydrogenase
   2503..3819    +  CDS            VPS38: VPS38_YEAST - Also known as VPL17. Experimental evidence at protein level: Swiss-Prot protein existence level 1. Involved in endosome-to-Golgi retrograde transport as part of the VPS34 PI3-kinase complex II. This complex is required for the endosome-to-Golgi retrieval of PEP1 and KEX2, and the recruitment of VPS5 and VPS7, two components of the retromer complex, to endosomal membranes (probably through generating a specific pool of phosphatidylinositol 3-phosphate allowing the recruitment of the retromer complex proteins to the endosome). Mediates the interaction between VPS30 and the VPS34-VP
   4178..4295    +  protein_bind   UAS: upstream activating sequence mediating Gal4-dependent induction Gal4
   4409..4603    +  promoter       GAP promoter (fragment): S. cerevisiae TDH3; promoter for glyceraldehyde-3-phosphate dehydrogenase
   4611..6281    +  CDS            VPS30: BECN1_YEAST - Also known as APG6, ATG6, VPT30. Experimental evidence at protein level: Swiss-Prot protein existence level 1. Required for cytoplasm to vacuole transport (Cvt), autophagy, nucleophagy, and mitophagy, as a part of the autophagy-specific VPS34 PI3-kinase complex I. This complex is essential to recruit the ATG8- phosphatidylinositol conjugate and the ATG12-ATG5 conjugate to the pre- autophagosomal structure. Also involved in endosome-to-Golgi retrograde transport as part of the VPS34 PI3-kinase complex II. This second complex is required for the endosome-to-Golgi retrieval of PEP1
   6618..6636    -  promoter       T3 promoter: promoter for bacteriophage T3 RNA polymerase
   6681..6697    -  protein_bind   lac operator: The lac repressor binds to the lac operator to inhibit transcription in E. coli. This inhibition can be relieved by adding lactose or isopropyl-β-D-thiogalactopyranoside (IPTG). lac repressor encoded by lacI
   6705..6735    -  promoter       lac promoter: promoter for the E. coli lac operon
   6750..6771    -  protein_bind   CAP binding site: CAP binding activates transcription in the presence of cAMP. E. coli catabolite activator protein
   6784..6876    -  CDS            lacI (fragment): lac repressor; lacI; The lac repressor binds to the lac operator to inhibit transcription in E. coli. This inhibition can be relieved by adding lactose or isopropyl-β-D-thiogalactopyranoside (IPTG).
   7059..7647    -  rep_origin     ori: high-copy-number ColE1/pMB1/pBR322/pUC origin of replication
   7818..8678    -  CDS            AmpR: β-lactamase; bla; confers resistance to ampicillin, carbenicillin, and related antibiotics
   8679..8783    -  promoter       AmpR promoter: bla
   8810..10152   -  rep_origin     2μ ori: yeast 2μ plasmid origin of replication
  10220..35      +  CDS            rop (fragment) (across the origin): Rop protein, which maintains plasmids at low copy number; rop
>Addgene plasmid #235752 | pYO539 | addgene full sequence | sequence record 472623 | Addgene NGS Result
TCGCGCGTTTCGGTGATGACGGTGAAAACCTCTGACACATGCAGCTCCCGGAGACGGTCACAGCTTGTCT
GTAAGCGGATGCCGGGAGCAGACAAGCCCGTCAGGGCGCGTCAGCGGGTGTTGGCGGGTGTCGGGGCTGG
CTTAACTATGCGGCATCAGAGCAGATTGTACTGAGAGTGCACCATACCACCTTTTCAATTCATCATTTTT
TTTTTATTCTTTTTTTTGATTTCGGTTTCCTTGAAATTTTTTTGATTCGGTAATCTCCGAACAGAAGGAA
GAACGAAGGAAGGAGCACAGACTTAGATTGGTATATATACGCATATGTAGTGTTGAAGAAACATGAAATT
GCCCAGTATTCTTAACCCAACTGCACAGAACAAAAACCTGCAGGAAACGAAGATAAATCATGTCGAAAGC
TACATATAAGGAACGTGCTGCTACTCATCCTAGTCCTGTTGCTGCCAAGCTATTTAATATCATGCACGAA
AAGCAAACAAACTTGTGTGCTTCATTGGATGTTCGTACCACCAAGGAATTACTGGAGTTAGTTGAAGCAT
TAGGTCCCAAAATTTGTTTACTAAAAACACATGTGGATATCTTGACTGATTTTTCCATGGAGGGCACAGT
TAAGCCGCTAAAGGCATTATCCGCCAAGTACAATTTTTTACTCTTCGAAGACAGAAAATTTGCTGACATT
GGTAATACAGTCAAATTGCAGTACTCTGCGGGTGTATACAGAATAGCAGAATGGGCAGACATTACGAATG
CACACGGTGTGGTGGGCCCAGGTATTGTTAGCGGTTTGAAGCAGGCGGCAGAAGAAGTAACAAAGGAACC
TAGAGGCCTTTTGATGTTAGCAGAATTGTCATGCAAGGGCTCCCTATCTACTGGAGAATATACTAAGGGT
ACTGTTGACATTGCGAAGAGCGACAAAGATTTTGTTATCGGCTTTATTGCTCAAAGAGACATGGGTGGAA
GAGATGAAGGTTACGATTGGTTGATTATGACACCCGGTGTGGGTTTAGATGACAAGGGAGACGCATTGGG
TCAACAGTATAGAACCGTGGATGATGTGGTCTCTACAGGATCTGACATTATTATTGTTGGAAGAGGACTA
TTTGCAAAGGGAAGGGATGCTAAGGTAGAGGGTGAACGTTACAGAAAAGCAGGCTGGGAAGCATATTTGA
GAAGATGCGGCCAGCAAAACTAAAAAACTGTATTATAAGTAAATGCATGTATACTAAACTCACAAATTAG
AGCTTCAATTTAATTATATCAGTTATTACCCTATGCGGTGTGAAATACCGCACAGATGCGTAAGGAGAAA
ATACCGCATCAGGAAATTGTAAGCGTTAATATTTTGTTAAAATTCGCGTTAAATTTTTGTTAAATCAGCT
CATTTTTTAACCAATAGGCCGAAATCGGCAAAATCCCTTATAAATCAAAAGAATAGACCGAGATAGGGT
[37 nt withheld, positions 1470-1506]
AAAGAACGTGGACTCCAACGTCAAAGG
[49 nt withheld, positions 1534-1582]
T
[91 nt withheld, positions 1584-1674]
G
[124 nt withheld, positions 1676-1799]
CCATTCGCCATTCAGGCTGCGCAACTGTTGGGAAGGGCGATCGGTGCGGGCCTCTTCGCTATTACGCCAG
CTGGCGAAAGGGGGATGTGCTGCAAGGCGATTAAGTTGGGTAACGCCAGGGTTTTCCCAGTCACGACGTT
GTAAAACGACGGCCAGTGAGCGCGCGTAATACGACTCACTATAGGGCGAATTGGGTACCGCTATGACATG
ATTACGAATTGGCGCGCCGGCCGGCCGGATCTTTGCAAAGATCCAAAAAAAGCATGCGTACGGATTAGAA
GCCGCCGAGCGGGTGACAGCCCTCCGAAGGAAGACTCTCCTCCGTGCGTCCTCGTCTTCACCGGTCGCGT
TCCTGAAACGCAGATGTGCCTCGCGCCGCACTGCTCCGAACAATAAAGATTCTACAATACTAGCTTTTAT
GGTTATGAAGAGGAAAATTGGCAGTAACCTGGCCCCACAAACCTCAAATGAACGAATCAAATTAACAACC
AGATATCTCGACTGAAAAAAAAGGTTTAAACCAGTTCCCTGAAATTATTCCCCTACTTGACTAATAAGTA
TATAAAGACGGTAGGTATTGATTGTAATTCTGTAAATCTATTTCTTAAACTTCTTGAATTCTACTTTTAT
AGTTAGTCTTTTTTTTAGTTTTAAAACACCAAGAACTTAGTTTCGAATAAACACACATAAATAAACCATG
GGCATGAAACGGTTCTTACTCAGTCGAAGACAGAGACACCTTCGTATGATTTGCTTTCACAATATAAGTC
TCTTTAGAGCTAATGGTGACTCCAAATTGATCAAGGAATATGGTGATGGATTTATACCATGTTTCTTTAT
CTTGGAATCCATAAGAGGGGAGCTGCTTTATGTGAGCGAGGTACAATCAGGTTCTTTGCGTAAACTCTCT
TTTCAGGAATTACCAAAACTAACTGGTGCATCTACTATGATTGTCCTAAAATTGGTAGGACTAGTTCCGA
GTGATATTTTGTGTACCATAAGTTCAGATAAAAATGGTATCATTGACGATAAATGGTGCGTTTTATGTAC
CTACACGATAGATCTTAACAAGTTACAACCCATAAATGAAGACACAGTTCTAATTACAGGCACCAACGCA
CCAGTACTTGATTTAATAGATGGATCCTACACATTGGCTGCAGAAAAAATTAAGCCACTAAAGGGCCTTG
TTAGTTCTCACAAAAGGAATATAAGTCAAGTCAAGATCAAATTTTCATTGGCATATAGCTCTTTACTAAA
ATTAAACAAACTATTGGAGTATTCTTCCCAAGTCCATGAGGAAATCAATGAAATTTCCAGCAAAATAGAA
GATGACTTTTTGTCACTCAAGAATCAAAATCATTGGTATATGAGAACAGTACAGAAGTCCATAGAAACGC
TAGAAAAGGAAGTCCTACAAAGGAAAAAAAGCAAGAAAAATATAGAAATGGCGCAACTCGAGAGTAATGA
TACTATCAACCATTCTAAAACAGAACTGTCTCTGATGTCGCAGGACGAGTCTATAAATGATGACTATGGA
AGCATATATTCTAGATTTGTGCAAATAAAAGATAGGTTGGACCAACTGAGGTTTAAGAAACTGTATCAGC
TGATAGGGATCTTCCATTCAACGGATTTATTTAATTCAGATAGAGGCTATATTTACTTTGAAAAACCTTC
TAGCGTAAATGATGTTATTAATAGGCTCAAGCTAAAACCTTTGAATATAGAGATATTACTTAGACAAGCC
GGCGAATCCACAAAGCACAGAGAATATGTAAACAGCCAGTTGGGTTATTACCTTTTATTTCTCCATTTGA
CAGCCATCCAAATTTTCAAGGCTCCTTTACCCTATAGACTAATGTATTATGGTAGTACATCAGTGATCGA
CAGTCAATATCCGTTGTATTTCACTGATCAAATGATTTCTAAGCATCAAGCAAAGCTGATTAAAGCCATA
CATTATTTTAATGCTGATATATTGCAATTTAAACAGATTCTGGAGAATTACCGTCCAACAGGATCCTAAC
CCAAGCTTAAGTCGACTTTGTTCCCACTGTACTTTTAGCTCGTACAAAATACAATATACTTTTCATTTCT
CCGTAAACAACATGTTTTCCCATGTAATATCCTTTTCTATTTTTCGTTCCGTTACCAACTTTACACATAC
TTTATATAGCTATTCACTTCTATACACTAAAAAACTAAGACAATTTTAATTTTGCTGCCTGCCATATTTC
AATTTGTTATAAATTCCTATAATTTATCCTATTAGTAGCTAAAAAAAGATGAATGTGAATCGAATCCTAA
GAGAATTCCCCTCGAAGATCGATCTGGCGGCCGCGGATCTTTGCAAAGATCCAAAAAAAGCATGCGTACG
GATTAGAAGCCGCCGAGCGGGTGACAGCCCTCCGAAGGAAGACTCTCCTCCGTGCGTCCTCGTCTTCACC
GGTCGCGTTCCTGAAACGCAGATGTGCCTCGCGCCGCACTGCTCCGAACAATAAAGATTCTACAATACTA
GCTTTTATGGTTATGAAGAGGAAAATTGGCAGTAACCTGGCCCCACAAACCTCAAATGAACGAATCAAAT
TAACAACCAGATATCTCGACTGAAAAAAAAGGTTTAAACCAGTTCCCTGAAATTATTCCCCTACTTGACT
AATAAGTATATAAAGACGGTAGGTATTGATTGTAATTCTGTAAATCTATTTCTTAAACTTCTTGAATTCT
ACTTTTATAGTTAGTCTTTTTTTTAGTTTTAAAACACCAAGAACTTAGTTTCGAATAAACACACATAAAT
AAACCATGGGCATGAAGTGCCAAACATGTCACCTGCCGCTGCAACTGGACCCATCTTTAGAAGGTCTTAG
TTTAACCCAAAGAAATTTGCTACTTTCAAATAATTCAATTATCACTGCAACGAATGAAAATGTCATCAGC
AACAAGGGCATCGAAGCCGCAGATAATTGTGGGCCTCAAATACCGAAGGAGAGGCTGAGGCGATTAGGGG
AGATTCAGAACATAAAAGACTTGAATTTAATAGATGACAAATTGATCACTGATTCGTTTGTTTTTCTTAA
TCACGATGATGATGATAATGCTAATATTACGAGTAATAGCAGAGAGGACCAGCGTTATGGAAATGCCAAC
GGAAATGATAATAAAAAAGCTAATAGTGATACTTCCGATGGAACCAGTACCTTTCGAGATCATGACGAAG
AGGAACAAGAAGCTACGGATGAAGACGAAAACCAACAAATACAATTGAATTCCAAGACTTTGTCCACACA
AGTCAACGCAATGACTAATGTATTTAACATTCTATCTTCTCAAACAAACATAGACTTTCCTATCTGTCAG
GACTGCTGTAACATCTTGATAAACAGACTAAAGAGTGAGTATGATGATGCAATAAAAGAGAGAGATACTT
ACGCTCAATTTTTATCGAAGTTAGAGAGTCAAAACAAAGAAATATCAGAAAGCAATAAAGAAAAGCAGTA
TTCCCATAATCTTTCGGAAAAAGAAAATTTGAAAAAGGAAGAGGAAAGACTCTTGGATCAATTATTACGT
TTGGAAATGACAGATGATGACTTAGATGGAGAACTAGTTCGTTTACAAGAAAAGAAAGTTCAACTGGAAA
ATGAGAAACTCCAAAAACTGAGTGATCAGAATTTAATGGATTTAAATAACATTCAATTCAACAAAAATTT
ACAGTCATTAAAACTGCAATACGAATTATCCTTGAATCAATTAGACAAATTGAGGAAAATCAATATTTTC
AATGCTACATTCAAAATCTCACATAGCGGCCCCTTTGCCACTATAAATGGATTGAGATTAGGCAGTATAC
CAGAATCAGTGGTTCCTTGGAAGGAAATCAATGCAGCACTGGGCCAATTGATTCTTTTACTGGCTACCAT
AAACAAAAACCTGAAGATAAATTTAGTGGACTACGAATTACAACCGATGGGTTCATTTTCCAAAATCAAG
AAAAGAATGGTTAACAGTGTCGAATATAATAATTCCACTACGAACGCTCCCGGTGATTGGTTGATTCTGC
CTGTCTACTATGATGAGAATTTCAATTTGGGGAGAATCTTCCGCAAGGAAACGAAGTTTGATAAATCATT
AGAAACAACATTAGAAATAATAAGCGAAATCACTCGGCAGCTTTCTACGATAGCGTCATCATATTCATCT
CAAACACTCGCAACAAGCCAAGATGAATCTTCAATGAATAACGCAAATGACGTTGAAAATAGTACTTCCA
TTCTCGAGCTACCCTATATCATGAATAAGGACAAGATTAATGGATTATCCGTCAAATTGCATGGTAGCAG
TCCCAACCTTGAATGGACAACGGCTATGAAATTTTTATTAACCAATGTAAAGTGGTTGTTAGCGTTTTCT
TCCAATTTACTATCCAAGTCAATTACCTTAAGCCCTACAGTGAATCACAATGATAAGACCATCAGCGGAA
ACGGATCCTAACCCAAGCTTAAGTCGACTTTGTTCCCACTGTACTTTTAGCTCGTACAAAATACAATATA
CTTTTCATTTCTCCGTAAACAACATGTTTTCCCATGTAATATCCTTTTCTATTTTTCGTTCCGTTACCAA
CTTTACACATACTTTATATAGCTATTCACTTCTATACACTAAAAAACTAAGACAATTTTAATTTTGCTGC
CTGCCATATTTCAATTTGTTATAAATTCCTATAATTTATCCTATTAGTAGCTAAAAAAAGATGAATGTGA
ATCGAATCCTAAGAGAATTCCCCTCGAAGATCGATCTGGCGAGCTCCAGCTTTTGTTCCCTTTAGTGAGG
GTTAATTGCGCGCTTGGCGTAATCATGGTCATAGCTGTTTCCTGTGTGAAATTGTTATCCGCTCACAATT
CCACACAACATACGAGCCGGAAGCATAAAGTGTAAAGCCTGGGGTGCCTAATGAGTGAGCTAACTCACAT
TAATTGCGTTGCGCTCACTGCCCGCTTTCCAGTCGGGAAACCTGTCGTGCCAGCTGCATTAATGAATCGG
CCAACGCGCGGGGAGAGGCGGTTTGCGTATTGGGCGCTCTTCCGCTTCCTCGCTCACTGACTCGCTGCGC
TCGGTCGTTCGGCTGCGGCGAGCGGTATCAGCTCACTCAAAGGCGGTAATACGGTTATCCACAGAATCAG
GGGATAACGCAGGAAAGAACATGTGAGCAAAAGGCCAGCAAAAGGCCAGGAACCGTAAAAAGGCCGCGTT
GCTGGCGTTTTTCCATAGGCTCCGCCCCCCTGACGAGCATCACAAAAATCGACGCTCAAGTCAGAGGTGG
CGAAACCCGACAGGACTATAAAGATACCAGGCGTTTCCCCCTGGAAGCTCCCTCGTGCGCTCTCCTGTTC
CGACCCTGCCGCTTACCGGATACCTGTCCGCCTTTCTCCCTTCGGGAAGCGTGGCGCTTTCTCATAGCTC
ACGCTGTAGGTATCTCAGTTCGGTGTAGGTCGTTCGCTCCAAGCTGGGCTGTGTGCACGAACCCCCCGTT
CAGCCCGACCGCTGCGCCTTATCCGGTAACTATCGTCTTGAGTCCAACCCGGTAAGACACGACTTATCGC
CACTGGCAGCAGCCACTGGTAACAGGATTAGCAGAGCGAGGTATGTAGGCGGTGCTACAGAGTTCTTGAA
GTGGTGGCCTAACTACGGCTACACTAGAAGAACAGTATTTGGTATCTGCGCTCTGCTGAAGCCAGTTACC
TTCGGAAAAAGAGTTGGTAGCTCTTGATCCGGCAAACAAACCACCGCTGGTAGCGGTGGTTTTTTTGTTT
GCAAGCAGCAGATTACGCGCAGAAAAAAAGGATCTCAAGAAGATCCTTTGATCTTTTCTACGGGGTCTGA
CGCTCAGTGGAACGAAAACTCACGTTAAGGGATTTTGGTCATGAGATTATCAAAAAGGATCTTCACCTAG
ATCCTTTTAAATTAAAAATGAAGTTTTAAATCAATCTAAAGTATATATGAGTAAACTTGGTCTGACAGTT
ACCAATGCTTAATCAGTGAGGCACCTATCTCAGCGATCTGTCTATTTCGTTCATCCATAGTTGCCTGACT
CCCCGTCGTGTAGATAACTACGATACGGGAGGGCTTACCATCTGGCCCCAGTGCTGCAATGATACCGCGA
GACCCACGCTCACCGGCTCCAGATTTATCAGCAATAAACCAGCCAGCCGGAAGGGCCGAGCGCAGAAGTG
GTCCTGCAACTTTATCCGCCTCCATCCAGTCTATTAATTGTTGCCGGGAAGCTAGAGTAAGTAGTTCGCC
AGTTAATAGTTTGCGCAACGTTGTTGCCATTGCTACAGGCATCGTGGTGTCACGCTCGTCGTTTGGTATG
GCTTCATTCAGCTCCGGTTCCCAACGATCAAGGCGAGTTACATGATCCCCCATGTTGTGCAAAAAAGCGG
TTAGCTCCTTCGGTCCTCCGATCGTTGTCAGAAGTAAGTTGGCCGCAGTGTTATCACTCATGGTTATGGC
AGCACTGCATAATTCTCTTACTGTCATGCCATCCGTAAGATGCTTTTCTGTGACTGGTGAGTACTCAACC
AAGTCATTCTGAGAATAGTGTATGCGGCGACCGAGTTGCTCTTGCCCGGCGTCAATACGGGATAATACCG
CGCCACATAGCAGAACTTTAAAAGTGCTCATCATTGGAAAACGTTCTTCGGGGCGAAAACTCTCAAGGAT
CTTACCGCTGTTGAGATCCAGTTCGATGTAACCCACTCGTGCACCCAACTGATCTTCAGCATCTTTTACT
TTCACCAGCGTTTCTGGGTGAGCAAAAACAGGAAGGCAAAATGCCGCAAAAAAGGGAATAAGGGCGACAC
GGAAATGTTGAATACTCATACTCTTCCTTTTTCAATATTATTGAAGCATTTATCAGGGTTATTGTCTCAT
GAGCGGATACATATTTGAATGTATTTAGAAAAATAAACAAATAGGGGTTCCGCGCACATTTCCCCGAAAA
GTGCCACCTGAACGAAGCATCTGTGCTTCATTTTGTAGAACAAAAATGCAACGCGAGAGCGCTAATTTTT
CAAACAAAGAATCTGAGCTGCATTTTTACAGAACAGAAATGCAACGCGAAAGCGCTATTTTACCAACGAA
GAATCTGTGCTTCATTTTTGTAAAACAAAAATGCAACGCGAGAGCGCTAATTTTTCAAACAAAGAATCTG
AGCTGCATTTTTACAGAACAGAAATGCAACGCGAGAGCGCTATTTTACCAACAAAGAATCTATACTTCTT
TTTTGTTCTACAAAAATGCATCCCGAGAGCGCTATTTTTCTAACAAAGCATCTTAGATTACTTTTTTTCT
CCTTTGTGCGCTCTATAATGCAGTCTCTTGATAACTTTTTGCACTGTAGGTCCGTTAAGGTTAGAAGAAG
GCTACTTTGGTGTCTATTTTCTCTTCCATAAAAAAAGCCTGACTCCACTTCCCGCGTTTACTGATTACTA
GCGAAGCTGCGGGTGCATTTTTTCAAGATAAAGGCATCCCCGATTATATTCTATACCGATGTGGATTGCG
CATACTTTGTGAACAGAAAGTGATAGCGTTGATGATTCTTCATTGGTCAGAAAATTATGAACGGTTTCTT
CTATTTTGTCTCTATATACTACGTATAGGAAATGTTTACATTTTCGTATTGTTTTCGATTCACTCTATGA
ATAGTTCTTACTACAATTTTTTTGTCTAAAGAGTAATACTAGAGATAAACATAAAAAATGTAGAGGTCGA
GTTTAGATGCAAGTTCAAGGAGCGAAAGGTGGATGGGTAGGTTATATAGGGATATAGCACAGAGATATAT
AGCAAAGAGATACTTTTGAGCAATGTTTGTGGAAGCGGTATTCGCAATATTTTAGTAGCTCGTTACAGTC
CGGTGCGTTTTTGGTTTTTTGAAAGTGCGTCTTCAGAGCGCTTTTGGTTTTCAAAAGCGCTCTGAAGTTC
CTATACTTTCTAGAGAATAGGAACTTCGGAATAGGAACTTCAAAGCGTTTCCGAAAACGAGCGCTTCCGA
AAATGCAACGCGAGCTGCGCACATACAGCTCACTGTTCACGTCGCACCTATATCTGCGTGTTGCCTGTAT
ATATATATACATGAGAAGAACGGCATAGTGCGTGTTTATGCTTAAATGCGTACTTATATGCGTCTATTTA
TGTAGGATGAAAGGTAGTCTAGTACCTCCTGTGATATTATCCCATTCCATGCGGGGTATCGTATGCTTCC
TTCAGCACTACCCTTTAGCTGTTCTATATGCTGCCACTCCTCAATTGGATTAGTCTCATCCTTCAATGCT
ATCATTTCCTTTGATATTGGATCATACTAAGAAACCATTATTATCATGACATTAACCTATAAAAATAGGC
GTATCACGAGGCCCTTTCGTC
